>Addgene plasmid #158234 | pLKO_HA.AU1.NWS_NGFR | addgene full sequence | sequence record 334982 | Addgene NGS Result
TCGACGGTATCGATCACGAGACTAGTATCGAGCGGCCGCCCCCTTCACCGAGGGCCTATTTCCCATGATT
CCTTCATATTTGCATATACGATACAAGGCTGTTAGAGAGATAATTGGAATTAATTTGACTGTAAACACAA
AGATATTAGTACAAAATACGTGACGTAGAAAGTAATAATTTCTTGGGTAGTTTGCAGTTTTAAAATTATG
TTTTAAAATGGACTATCATATGCTTACCGTAACTTGAAAGTATTTCGATTTCTTGGCTTTATATATCTTG
TGGAAAGGACGAAACACCGGGTCTTCGAGAAGACCTGTTTTAGAGCTAGAAATAGCAAGTTAAAATAAGG
CTAGTCCGTTATCAACTTGAAAAAGTGGCACCGAGTCGGTGCTTTTTTTAATTCTCGACCTCGAGACAAA
TGGCAGTATTCATCCACAATTTTAAAAGAAAAGGGGGGATTGGGGGGTACAGTGCAGGGGAAAGAATAGT
AGACATAATAGCAACAGACATACAAACTAAAGAATTACAAAAACAAATTACAAAAATTCAAAATTTTCGG
GTTTATTACAGGGACAGCAGAGATCCACTTTGGCCGCGGCTCGAGGCGATAAGCTTTGCAAAGATGGATA
AAGTTTTAAACAGAGAGGAATCTTTGCAGCTAATGGACCTTCTAGGTCTTGAAAGGAGTGGGAATTGGCT
CCGGTGCCCGTCAGTGGGCAGAGCGCACATCGCCCACAGTCCCCGAGAAGTTGGGGGGAGGGGTCGGCAA
TTGAACCGGTGCCTAGAGAAGGTGGCGCGGGGTAAACTGGGAAAGTGATGTCGTGTACTGGCTCCGCCTT
TTTCCCGAGGGTGGGGGAGAACCGTATATAAGTGCAGTAGTCGCCGTGAACGTTCTTTTTCGCAACGGGT
TTGCCGCCAGAACACAGGTAAGTGCCGTGTGTGGTTCCCGCGGGCCTGGCCTCTTTACGGGTTATGGCCC
TTGCGTGCCTTGAATTACTTCCACCTGGCTGCAGTACGTGATTCTTGATCCCGAGCTTCGGGTTGGAAGT
GGGTGGGAGAGTTCGAGGCCTTGCGCTTAAGGAGCCCCTTCGCCTCGTGCTTGAGTTGAGGCCTGGCCTG
GGCGCTGGGGCCGCCGCGTGCGAATCTGGTGGCACCTTCGCGCCTGTCTCGCTGCTTTCGATAAGTCTCT
AGCCATTTAAAATTTTTGATGACCTGCTGCGACGCTTTTTTTCTGGCAAGATAGTCTTGTAAATGCGGGC
CAAGATCTGCACACTGGTATTTCGGTTTTTGGGGCCGCGGGCGGCGACGGGGCCCGTGCGTCCCAGCGCA
CATGTTCGGCGAGGCGGGGCCTGCGAGCGCGGCCACCGAGAATCGGACGGGGGTAGTCTCAAGCTGGCCG
GCCTGCTCTGGTGCCTGGCCTCGCGCCGCCGTGTATCGCCCCGCCCTGGGCGGCAAGGCTGGCCCGGTCG
GCACCAGTTGCGTGAGCGGAAAGATGGCCGCTTCCCGGCCCTGCTGCAGGGAGCTCAAAATGGAGGACGC
GGCGCTCGGGAGAGCGGGCGGGTGAGTCACCCACACAAAGGAAAAGGGCCTTTCCGTCCTCAGCCGTCGC
TTCATGTGACTCCACGGAGTACCGGGCGCCGTCCAGGCACCTCGATTAGTTCTCGAGCTTTTGGAGTACG
TCGTCTTTAGGTTGGGGGGAGGGGTTTTATGCGATGGAGTTTCCCCACACTGAGTGGGTGGAGACTGAAG
TTAGGCCAGCTTGGCACTTGATGTAATTCTCCTTGGAATTTGCCCTTTTTGAGTTTGGATCTTGGTTCAT
TCTCAAGCCTCAGACAGTGGTTCAAAGTTTTTTTCTTCCATTTCAGGTGTCGTGAGGAATTCTGCAGTCG
ATCGACGGTACCGCGGGCCCGGGATCCACGGTCGCCACCATGGGGGCAGGTGCCACCGGCCGCGCCATGG
ACGGGCCGCGCCTGCTGCTGTTGCTGCTTCTGGGGGTGTCCCTTGGAGGTGCCAAGGAGGCATGCTACCC
ATACGATGTGCCAGATTACGCTGGAGGAGGCGGGGGAGGGGACACCTATCGGTACATTGGAGGAGGCGGG
GGAGGGAACTGGTCCCACCCCCAATTCGAGAAACCCACAGGCCTGTACACACACAGCGGTGAGTGCTGCA
AAGCCTGCAACCTGGGCGAGGGTGTGGCCCAGCCTTGTGGAGCCAACCAGACCGTGTGTGAGCCCTGCCT
GGACAGCGTGACGTTCTCCGACGTGGTGAGCGCGACCGAGCCGTGCAAGCCGTGCACCGAGTGCGTGGGG
CTCCAGAGCATGTCGGCGCCGTGCGTGGAGGCCGACGACGCCGTGTGCCGCTGCGCCTACGGCTACTACC
AGGATGAGACGACTGGGCGCTGCGAGGCGTGCCGCGTGTGCGAGGCGGGCTCGGGCCTCGTGTTCTCCTG
CCAGGACAAGCAGAACACCGTGTGCGAGGAGTGCCCCGACGGCACGTATTCCGACGAGGCCAACCACGTG
GACCCGTGCCTGCCCTGCACCGTGTGCGAGGACACCGAGCGCCAGCTCCGCGAGTGCACACGCTGGGCCG
ACGCCGAGTGCGAGGAGATCCCTGGCCGTTGGATTACACGGTCCACACCCCCAGAGGGCTCGGACAGCAC
AGCCCCCAGCACCCAGGAGCCTGAGGCACCTCCAGAACAAGACCTCATAGCCAGCACGGTGGCAGGTGTG
GTGACCACAGTGATGGGCAGCTCCCAGCCCGTGGTGACCCGAGGCACCACCGACAACCTCATCCCTGTCT
ATTGCTCCATCCTGGCTGCTGTGGTTGTGGGCCTTGTGGCCTACATAGCCTTCAAGAGGTGGAACAGGGG
TATCCTCTAGAGCGGCCGCGTCGACAATCAACCTCTGGATTACAAAATTTGTGAAAGATTGACTGGTATT
CTTAACTATGTTGCTCCTTTTACGCTATGTGGATACGCTGCTTTAATGCCTTTGTATCATGCTATTGCTT
CCCGTATGGCTTTCATTTTCTCCTCCTTGTATAAATCCTGGTTGCTGTCTCTTTATGAGGAGTTGTGGCC
CGTTGTCAGGCAACGTGGCGTGGTGTGCACTGTGTTTGCTGACGCAACCCCCACTGGTTGGGGCATTGCC
ACCACCTGTCAGCTCCTTTCCGGGACTTTCGCTTTCCCCCTCCCTATTGCCACGGCGGAACTCATCGCCG
CCTGCCTTGCCCGCTGCTGGACAGGGGCTCGGCTGTTGGGCACTGACAATTCCGTGGTGTTGTCGGGGAA
GCTGACGTCCTTTCCATGGCTGCTCGCCTGTGTTGCCACCTGGATTCTGCGCGGGACGTCCTTCTGCTAC
GTCCCTTCGGCCCTCAATCCAGCGGACCTTCCTTCCCGCGGCCTGCTGCCGGCTCTGCGGCCTCTTCCGC
ATCTTCGCCTTCGCCCTCAGACGAGTCGGATCTCCCTTTGGGCCGCCTCCCCGCCTGGGTACCTTTAAGA
CCAATGACTTACAAGGCAGCTGTAGATCTTAGCCACTTTTTAAAAGAAAAGGGGGGACTGGAAGGGCTAA
TTCACTCCCAACGAAGATAAGATCTGCTTTTTGCTTGTACTGGGTCTCTCTGGTTAGACCAGATCTGAGC
CTGGGAGCTCTCTGGCTAACTAGGGAACCCACTGCTTAAGCCTCAATAAAGCTTGCCTTGAGTGCTTCAA
GTAGTGTGTGCCCGTCTGTTGTGTGACTCTGGTAACTAGAGATCCCTCAGACCCTTTTAGTCAGTGTGGA
AAATCTCTAGCAGTAGTAGTTCATGTCATCTTATTATTCAGTATTTATAACTTGCAAAGAAATGAATATC
AGAGAGTGAGAGGAACTTGTTTATTGCAGCTTATAATGGTTACAAATAAAGCAATAGCATCACAAATTTC
ACAAATAAAGCATTTTTTTCACTGCATTCTAGTTGTGGTTTGTCCAAACTCATCAATGTATCTTATCATG
TCTGGCTCTAGCTATCCCGCCCCTAACTCCGCCCATCCCGCCCCTAACTCCGCCCAGTTCCGCCCATTCT
CCGCCCCATGGCTGACTAATTTTTTTTATTTATGCAGAGGCCGAGGCCGCCTCGGCCTCTGAGCTATTCC
AGAAGTAGTGAGGAGGCTTTTTTGGAGGCCTAGGGACGTACCCAATTCGCCCTATAGTGAGTCGTATTAC
GCGCGCTCACTGGCCGTCGTTTTACAACGTCGTGACTGGGAAAACCCTGGCGTTACCCAACTTAATCGCC
TTGCAGCACATCCCCCTTTCGCCAGCTGGCGTAATAGCGAAGAGGCCCGCACCGATCGCCCTTCCCAACA
GTTGCGCAGCCTGAATGGCGAATGGG
[124 nt withheld, positions 4367-4490]
C
[91 nt withheld, positions 4492-4582]
A
[49 nt withheld, positions 4584-4632]
CCTTTGACGTTGGAGTCCACGTTCTTT
[37 nt withheld, positions 4660-4696]
ACCCTATCTCGGTCTATTCTTTTGATTTATAAGGGATTTTGCCGATTTCGGCCTATTGGTTAAAAAATGA
GCTGATTTAACAAAAATTTAACGCGAATTTTAACAAAATATTAACGCTTACAATTTAGGTGGCACTTTTC
GGGGAAATGTGCGCGGAACCCCTATTTGTTTATTTTTCTAAATACATTCAAATATGTATCCGCTCATGAG
ACAATAACCCTGATAAATGCTTCAATAATATTGAAAAAGGAAGAGTATGAGTATTCAACATTTCCGTGTC
GCCCTTATTCCCTTTTTTGCGGCATTTTGCCTTCCTGTTTTTGCTCACCCAGAAACGCTGGTGAAAGTAA
AAGATGCTGAAGATCAGTTGGGTGCACGAGTGGGTTACATCGAACTGGATCTCAACAGCGGTAAGATCCT
TGAGAGTTTTCGCCCCGAAGAACGTTTTCCAATGATGAGCACTTTTAAAGTTCTGCTATGTGGCGCGGTA
TTATCCCGTATTGACGCCGGGCAAGAGCAACTCGGTCGCCGCATACACTATTCTCAGAATGACTTGGTTG
AGTACTCACCAGTCACAGAAAAGCATCTTACGGATGGCATGACAGTAAGAGAATTATGCAGTGCTGCCAT
AACCATGAGTGATAACACTGCGGCCAACTTACTTCTGACAACGATCGGAGGACCGAAGGAGCTAACCGCT
TTTTTGCACAACATGGGGGATCATGTAACTCGCCTTGATCGTTGGGAACCGGAGCTGAATGAAGCCATAC
CAAACGACGAGCGTGACACCACGATGCCTGTAGCAATGGCAACAACGTTGCGCAAACTATTAACTGGCGA
ACTACTTACTCTAGCTTCCCGGCAACAATTAATAGACTGGATGGAGGCGGATAAAGTTGCAGGACCACTT
CTGCGCTCGGCCCTTCCGGCTGGCTGGTTTATTGCTGATAAATCTGGAGCCGGTGAGCGTGGGTCTCGCG
GTATCATTGCAGCACTGGGGCCAGATGGTAAGCCCTCCCGTATCGTAGTTATCTACACGACGGGGAGTCA
GGCAACTATGGATGAACGAAATAGACAGATCGCTGAGATAGGTGCCTCACTGATTAAGCATTGGTAACTG
TCAGACCAAGTTTACTCATATATACTTTAGATTGATTTAAAACTTCATTTTTAATTTAAAAGGATCTAGG
TGAAGATCCTTTTTGATAATCTCATGACCAAAATCCCTTAACGTGAGTTTTCGTTCCACTGAGCGTCAGA
CCCCGTAGAAAAGATCAAAGGATCTTCTTGAGATCCTTTTTTTCTGCGCGTAATCTGCTGCTTGCAAACA
AAAAAACCACCGCTACCAGCGGTGGTTTGTTTGCCGGATCAAGAGCTACCAACTCTTTTTCCGAAGGTAA
CTGGCTTCAGCAGAGCGCAGATACCAAATACTGTTCTTCTAGTGTAGCCGTAGTTAGGCCACCACTTCAA
GAACTCTGTAGCACCGCCTACATACCTCGCTCTGCTAATCCTGTTACCAGTGGCTGCTGCCAGTGGCGAT
AAGTCGTGTCTTACCGGGTTGGACTCAAGACGATAGTTACCGGATAAGGCGCAGCGGTCGGGCTGAACGG
GGGGTTCGTGCACACAGCCCAGCTTGGAGCGAACGACCTACACCGAACTGAGATACCTACAGCGTGAGCT
ATGAGAAAGCGCCACGCTTCCCGAAGGGAGAAAGGCGGACAGGTATCCGGTAAGCGGCAGGGTCGGAACA
GGAGAGCGCACGAGGGAGCTTCCAGGGGGAAACGCCTGGTATCTTTATAGTCCTGTCGGGTTTCGCCACC
TCTGACTTGAGCGTCGATTTTTGTGATGCTCGTCAGGGGGGCGGAGCCTATGGAAAAACGCCAGCAACGC
GGCCTTTTTACGGTTCCTGGCCTTTTGCTGGCCTTTTGCTCACATGTTCTTTCCTGCGTTATCCCCTGAT
TCTGTGGATAACCGTATTACCGCCTTTGAGTGAGCTGATACCGCTCGCCGCAGCCGAACGACCGAGCGCA
GCGAGTCAGTGAGCGAGGAAGCGGAAGAGCGCCCAATACGCAAACCGCCTCTCCCCGCGCGTTGGCCGAT
TCATTAATGCAGCTGGCACGACAGGTTTCCCGACTGGAAAGCGGGCAGTGAGCGCAACGCAATTAATGTG
AGTTAGCTCACTCATTAGGCACCCCAGGCTTTACACTTTATGCTTCCGGCTCGTATGTTGTGTGGAATTG
TGAGCGGATAACAATTTCACACAGGAAACAGCTATGACCATGATTACGCCAAGCGCGCAATTAACCCTCA
CTAAAGGGAACAAAAGCTGGAGCTGCAAGCTTAATGTAGTCTTATGCAATACTCTTGTAGTCTTGCAACA
TGGTAACGATGAGTTAGCAACATGCCTTACAAGGAGAGAAAAAGCACCGTGCATGGCGATTGGTGGAAGT
AAGGTGGTACGATCGTGCCTTATTAGGAAGGCAACAGACGGGTCTGACATGGATTGGACGAACCACTGAA
TTGCCGCATTGCAGAGATATTGTATTTAAGTGCCTAGCTCGATACATAAACGGGTCTCTCTGGTTAGACC
AGATCTGAGCCTGGGAGCTCTCTGGCTAACTAGGGAACCCACTGCTTAAGCCTCAATAAAGCTTGCCTTG
AGTGCTTCAAGTAGTGTGTGCCCGTCTGTTGTGTGACTCTGGTAACTAGAGATCCCTCAGACCCTTTTAG
TCAGTGTGGAAAATCTCTAGCAGTGGCGCCCGAACAGGGACTTGAAAGCGAAAGGGAAACCAGAGGAGCT
CTCTCGACGCAGGACTCGGCTTGCTGAAGCGCGCACGGCAAGAGGCGAGGGGCGGCGACTGGTGAGTACG
CCAAAAATTTTGACTAGCGGAGGCTAGAAGGAGAGAGATGGGTGCGAGAGCGTCAGTATTAAGCGGGGGA
GAATTAGATCGCGATGGGAAAAAATTCGGTTAAGGCCAGGGGGAAAGAAAAAATATAAATTAAAACATAT
AGTATGGGCAAGCAGGGAGCTAGAACGATTCGCAGTTAATCCTGGCCTGTTAGAAACATCAGAAGGCTGT
AGACAAATACTGGGACAGCTACAACCATCCCTTCAGACAGGATCAGAAGAACTTAGATCATTATATAATA
CAGTAGCAACCCTCTATTGTGTGCATCAAAGGATAGAGATAAAAGACACCAAGGAAGCTTTAGACAAGAT
AGAGGAAGAGCAAAACAAAAGTAAGACCACCGCACAGCAAGCGGCCGCTGATCTTCAGACCTGGAGGAGG
AGATATGAGGGACAATTGGAGAAGTGAATTATATAAATATAAAGTAGTAAAAATTGAACCATTAGGAGTA
GCACCCACCAAGGCAAAGAGAAGAGTGGTGCAGAGAGAAAAAAGAGCAGTGGGAATAGGAGCTTTGTTCC
TTGGGTTCTTGGGAGCAGCAGGAAGCACTATGGGCGCAGCGTCAATGACGCTGACGGTACAGGCCAGACA
ATTATTGTCTGGTATAGTGCAGCAGCAGAACAATTTGCTGAGGGCTATTGAGGCGCAACAGCATCTGTTG
CAACTCACAGTCTGGGGCATCAAGCAGCTCCAGGCAAGAATCCTGGCTGTGGAAAGATACCTAAAGGATC
AACAGCTCCTGGGGATTTGGGGTTGCTCTGGAAAACTCATTTGCACCACTGCTGTGCCTTGGAATGCTAG
TTGGAGTAATAAATCTCTGGAACAGATTTGGAATCACACGACCTGGATGGAGTGGGACAGAGAAATTAAC
AATTACACAAGCTTAATACACTCCTTAATTGAAGAATCGCAAAACCAGCAAGAAAAGAATGAACAAGAAT
TATTGGAATTAGATAAATGGGCAAGTTTGTGGAATTGGTTTAACATAACAAATTGGCTGTGGTATATAAA
ATTATTCATAATGATAGTAGGAGGCTTGGTAGGTTTAAGAATAGTTTTTGCTGTACTTTCTATAGTGAAT
AGAGTTAGGCAGGGATATTCACCATTATCGTTTCAGACCCACCTCCCAACCCCGAGGGGACCCGACAGGC
CCGAAGGAATAGAAGAAGAAGGTGGAGAGAGAGACAGAGACAGATCCATTCGATTAGTGAACGGATC
Features (pLannotate 1.2.2; 29 found; start..end, strand, type, name):
     50..290     +  promoter       U6 promoter: RNA polymerase III promoter for human U6 snRNA
    317..392     +  misc_RNA       gRNA scaffold: guide RNA scaffold for the Streptococcus pyogenes CRISPR/Cas9 system
    440..557     +  misc_feature   cPPT/CTS: central polypurine tract and central termination sequence of HIV-1
    624..690     +  CDS            small t antigen (fragment): SV40 (simian virus 40) small t antigen
    697..1875    +  promoter       EF-1α promoter: strong constitutive promoter for human elongation factor EF-1α
   1892..1917    +  misc_feature   MCS (fragment): multiple cloning site
   1930..2865    +  CDS            NGFR (fragment): TNR16_HUMAN - Also known as TNFRSF16. Experimental evidence at protein level: Swiss-Prot protein existence level 1. Low affinity receptor which can bind to NGF, BDNF, NTF3, and NTF4. Forms a heterodimeric receptor with SORCS2 that binds the precursor forms of NGF, BDNF and NTF3 with high affinity, and has much lower affinity for mature NGF and BDNF (PubMed:24908487). Plays an important role in differentiation and survival of specific neuronal populations during development (By similarity). Can mediate cell survival as well as cell death of neural cells. Plays a role in the inactivation of RHOA
   2896..3484    +  misc_feature   WPRE: woodchuck hepatitis virus posttranscriptional regulatory element
   3489..3626    +  CDS            nef (fragment): NEF_HV1LA - Experimental evidence at protein level: Swiss-Prot protein existence level 1. Extracellular Nef protein targets CD4(+) T-lymphocytes for apoptosis by interacting with CXCR4 surface receptors. From Human immunodeficiency virus type 1 group M subtype B (isolate Lai) (HIV-1).
   3612..3792    +  LTR            5' LTR (truncated): truncated 5' long terminal repeat (LTR) from HIV-1
   3864..3985    +  polyA_signal   SV40 poly(A) signal: SV40 polyadenylation signal
   4025..4160    +  rep_origin     SV40 ori: SV40 origin of replication
   4181..4199    -  promoter       T7 promoter: promoter for bacteriophage T7 RNA polymerase
   4207..4362    +  CDS            lacZα (fragment): LacZα fragment of β-galactosidase; lacZ fragment
   4367..4795    +  rep_origin     f1 ori (sequence partly withheld): f1 bacteriophage origin of replication; arrow indicates direction of (+) strand synthesis
   4848..4952    +  promoter       AmpR promoter: bla
   4953..5813    +  CDS            AmpR: β-lactamase; bla; confers resistance to ampicillin, carbenicillin, and related antibiotics
   5984..6572    +  rep_origin     ori: high-copy-number ColE1/pMB1/pBR322/pUC origin of replication
   6755..6847    +  CDS            lacI (fragment): lac repressor; lacI; The lac repressor binds to the lac operator to inhibit transcription in E. coli. This inhibition can be relieved by adding lactose or isopropyl-β-D-thiogalactopyranoside (IPTG).
   6860..6881    +  protein_bind   CAP binding site: CAP binding activates transcription in the presence of cAMP. E. coli catabolite activator protein
   6896..6926    +  promoter       lac promoter: promoter for the E. coli lac operon
   6934..6950    +  protein_bind   lac operator: The lac repressor binds to the lac operator to inhibit transcription in E. coli. This inhibition can be relieved by adding lactose or isopropyl-β-D-thiogalactopyranoside (IPTG). lac repressor encoded by lacI
   6995..7013    +  promoter       T3 promoter: promoter for bacteriophage T3 RNA polymerase
   7041..7267    +  promoter       RSV promoter: Rous sarcoma virus enhancer/promoter
   7268..7448    +  LTR            5' LTR (truncated): truncated 5' long terminal repeat (LTR) from HIV-1
   7495..7620    +  misc_feature   HIV-1 Ψ: packaging signal of human immunodeficiency virus type 1
   7604..7967    +  CDS            HIV-1 gag (fragment): gag protein from human immunodeficiency virus 1; gag
   8113..8346    +  misc_feature   RRE: The Rev response element (RRE) of HIV-1 allows for Rev-dependent mRNA export from the nucleus to the cytoplasm.
   8723..8823    +  CDS            Rev (fragment): human immunodeficiency virus 1 (HIV-1) Rev protein; rev; enhances nuclear export of unspliced and incompletely spliced viral mRNAs
