[The description below was written by a language model from this plasmid's Addgene catalogue record and pLannotate feature annotations shown in this document.]
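Description:
pLKO_HA.AU1.NWS_NGFR is a lentiviral CRISPR vector built on the pLKO backbone that pairs an sgRNA expression cassette with a protein barcode ("Pro-Code") reporter. The sequenced plasmid is about 8.8 kb. It is maintained in E. coli through a high-copy ColE1/pUC-type origin with ampicillin selection (AmpR), and it also carries an f1 origin. The viral portion has a third-generation layout. An RSV promoter is fused to a truncated HIV-1 5' LTR and drives genomic RNA production in packaging cells. It is followed by the Ψ packaging signal with a gag fragment, the Rev response element for Rev-dependent nuclear export, and a cPPT/CTS element. A second truncated LTR lies downstream of the payload, followed by an SV40 polyadenylation signal and SV40 origin. No mammalian drug-resistance marker is annotated, so transduced cells are presumably identified through the surface reporter.

The payload contains two expression units. A human U6 Pol III promoter sits upstream of the S. pyogenes Cas9 guide RNA scaffold, providing a site for cloning an sgRNA. No Cas9 is annotated, so the nuclease must be supplied separately. The EF-1α promoter drives a human NGFR (CD271) truncated to remove its signalling domain, leaving an inert cell-surface scaffold, and a WPRE follows to enhance transcript expression. According to the catalogue entry, the receptor carries an N-terminal combination of three linear epitopes, HA, AU1 and NWS. The feature table does not annotate these tags separately. This epitope combination serves as an antibody-detectable barcode for the vector and its associated guide. Barcoded cells can then be tracked by cytometry, which enables phenotypic CRISPR screens at single-cell resolution.
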