Addgene plasmid #158234: pLKO_HA.AU1.NWS_NGFR
Purpose: Protein Barcode (Pro-Code) for vector/cell tracking. Contains U6 trRNA cassette for sgRNA cloning. Enables phenotypic CRISPR screens at a single cell resolution (using cytometry).
Depositing lab: Brian Brown. Depositing organization: Icahn School of Medicine at Mount Sinai. Publication: Protein Barcodes Enable High-Dimensional Single-Cell CRISPR Screens. Wroblewska A, Dhainaut M, Ben-Zvi B, Rose SA, Park ES, Amir ED, Bektesevic A, Baccarini A, Merad M, Rahman AH, Brown BD. Cell. 2018 Nov 1;175(4):1141-1155.e16. doi: 10.1016/j.cell.2018.09.022. Epub 2018 Oct 18. PubMed 30343902.
Backbone
  Vector backbone: pLKO
  Backbone size w/o insert (bp): 9000
  Vector type: Lentiviral, CRISPR
Growth in bacteria
  Bacterial resistance: Ampicillin, 100 μg/mL
  Growth temperature: 37°C
  Growth strain: NEB Stable
  Copy number: High Copy
Gene/Insert
  Gene/Insert name: Pro-Code Tagged human dNGFR
  Species: H. sapiens (human)
  Insert size (bp): 1000
  Mutation: Truncation of the signaling domain
  Entrez Gene: NGFR (a.k.a. CD271, Gp80-LNGFR, TNFRSF16, p75(NTR), p75NTR)
  Promoter: EF1a
  Tag / fusion protein: HA.AU1.NWS (N terminal on insert)
  Cloning method: Restriction Enzyme; 5′ cloning site Unknown (unknown if destroyed)
  Sequencing primers: 5′ cctttttgagtttggatcttggttcat
Terms and licenses: Academic/Nonprofit Terms; Industry Terms: Not Available to Industry
How to cite: pLKO_HA.AU1.NWS_NGFR was a gift from Brian Brown (Addgene plasmid # 158234 ; http://n2t.net/addgene:158234 ; RRID:Addgene_158234)
