>Addgene plasmid #158234 | pLKO_HA.AU1.NWS_NGFR | depositor partial sequence | sequence record 305337 | Tagged NGFR
ATGGGGGCAGGTGCCACCGGCCGCGCCATGGACGGGCCGCGCCTGCTGCTGTTGCTGCTTCTGGGGGTGT
CCCTTGGAGGTGCCAAGGAGGCATGCTACCCATACGATGTGCCAGATTACGCTGGAGGAGGCGGGGGAGG
GGACACCTATCGGTACATTGGAGGAGGCGGGGGAGGGAACTGGTCCCACCCCCAATTCGAGAAACCCACA
GGCCTGTACACACACAGCGGTGAGTGCTGCAAAGCCTGCAACCTGGGCGAGGGTGTGGCCCAGCCTTGTG
GAGCCAACCAGACCGTGTGTGAGCCCTGCCTGGACAGCGTGACGTTCTCCGACGTGGTGAGCGCGACCGA
GCCGTGCAAGCCGTGCACCGAGTGCGTGGGGCTCCAGAGCATGTCGGCGCCGTGCGTGGAGGCCGACGAC
GCCGTGTGCCGCTGCGCCTACGGCTACTACCAGGATGAGACGACTGGGCGCTGCGAGGCGTGCCGCGTGT
GCGAGGCGGGCTCGGGCCTCGTGTTCTCCTGCCAGGACAAGCAGAACACCGTGTGCGAGGAGTGCCCCGA
CGGCACGTATTCCGACGAGGCCAACCACGTGGACCCGTGCCTGCCCTGCACCGTGTGCGAGGACACCGAG
CGCCAGCTCCGCGAGTGCACACGCTGGGCCGACGCCGAGTGCGAGGAGATCCCTGGCCGTTGGATTACAC
GGTCCACACCCCCAGAGGGCTCGGACAGCACAGCCCCCAGCACCCAGGAGCCTGAGGCACCTCCAGAACA
AGACCTCATAGCCAGCACGGTGGCAGGTGTGGTGACCACAGTGATGGGCAGCTCCCAGCCCGTGGTGACC
CGAGGCACCACCGACAACCTCATCCCTGTCTATTGCTCCATCCTGGCTGCTGTGGTTGTGGGCCTTGTGG
CCTACATAGCCTTCAAGAGGTGGAACAGGGGTATCCTCTAG
